Addgene plasmid #128714: pCPP5099
Purpose: Phytopathogen Pseudomonas syringae pv. tomato type III secretion system effector (gene lacking stop codon) Gateway donor clone
Depositing lab: Alan Collmer. Depositing organization: Cornell University. Publication: A survey of the Pseudomonas syringae pv. tomato DC3000 type III secretion system effector repertoire reveals several effectors that are deleterious when expressed in Saccharomyces cerevisiae. Munkvold KR, Martin ME, Bronstein PA, Collmer A. Mol Plant Microbe Interact. 2008 Apr;21(4):490-502. doi: 10.1094/MPMI-21-4-0490. PubMed 18321194.
Backbone
  Vector backbone: pENTR/SD/D-TOPO
  Vector type: Bacterial Expression
Growth in bacteria
  Bacterial resistance: Kanamycin, 50 μg/mL
  Growth temperature: 37°C
  Growth strain: DH5alpha
  Copy number: High Copy
Gene/Insert
  Gene/Insert name: hopK1
  Species: Pseudomonas syringae
  Cloning method: TOPO Cloning
Terms and licenses: Academic/Nonprofit Terms; Industry Terms: Not Available to Industry
Depositor comments: Also reference: PMID 29742421.
How to cite: pCPP5099 was a gift from Alan Collmer (Addgene plasmid # 128714 ; http://n2t.net/addgene:128714 ; RRID:Addgene_128714)
