[The description below was written by a language model from this plasmid's Addgene catalogue record and pLannotate feature annotations shown in this document.]
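Description:
pCPP5099 is a Gateway entry (donor) clone built in the pENTR/SD/D-TOPO backbone and carrying hopK1, a type III secretion system effector gene from the plant pathogen Pseudomonas syringae pv. tomato. The gene was inserted by directional TOPO cloning and lacks its stop codon, so that after transfer into a destination vector the open reading frame can read through into a C-terminal tag or fusion partner supplied by that vector. The plasmid is about 3.6 kb, is maintained in E. coli at high copy from a ColE1/pUC-type origin, and is selected with kanamycin through an aph(3')-Ia resistance gene.

The feature table does not annotate the hopK1 coding sequence itself, but its position can be inferred from the unannotated stretch lying between the bacteriophage T7 gene 10 ribosome binding site, which sits just downstream of attL1, and attL2. The attL1 and attL2 sites flank the insert and mediate LR Clonase recombination into attR-bearing destination vectors, carrying the ribosome binding site along with the gene so that it can be translated in bacterial expression contexts. The rrnB T1 and T2 terminators upstream of attL1 insulate the cassette from read-through transcription originating in the backbone, and a T7 promoter lies beyond attL2 pointing back toward the insert, where it is typically useful as a priming site or for antisense transcription. Short lacI and lacZα fragments are backbone remnants with no evident function.

The clone belongs to a set of effector entry clones made to survey the DC3000 effector repertoire, including tests of which effectors are deleterious when expressed in Saccharomyces cerevisiae.
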