Features (pLannotate 1.2.2; 10 found; start..end, strand, type, name):
      1..21      +  RBS            RBS: efficient ribosome binding site from bacteriophage T7 gene 10 (Olins and Rangwala, 1989)
   1061..1160    -  protein_bind   attL2: mutant version of attL; recombination site for the Gateway® LR reaction LR Clonase™
   1178..1196    -  promoter       T7 promoter: promoter for bacteriophage T7 RNA polymerase
   1330..2139    +  CDS            KanR: aminoglycoside phosphotransferase; aph(3')-Ia; confers resistance to kanamycin in bacteria or G418 (Geneticin®) in eukaryotes
   2286..2874    +  rep_origin     ori: high-copy-number ColE1/pMB1/pBR322/pUC origin of replication
   3057..3149    +  CDS            lacI (fragment): lac repressor; lacI; The lac repressor binds to the lac operator to inhibit transcription in E. coli. This inhibition can be relieved by adding lactose or isopropyl-β-D-thiogalactopyranoside (IPTG).
   3204..3231    -  terminator     rrnB T2 terminator: transcription terminator T2 from the E. coli rrnB gene
   3363..3406    +  terminator     rrnB T1 terminator: Escherichia coli rrnB; transcription terminator T1 from the E. coli rrnB gene
   3453..3489    -  CDS            lacZα (fragment): LacZα fragment of β-galactosidase; lacZ fragment
   3505..3604    +  protein_bind   attL1: mutant version of attL; recombination site for the Gateway® LR reaction LR Clonase™
>Addgene plasmid #128714 | pCPP5099 | addgene full sequence | sequence record 252562 | Addgene NGS Result
TTGTTTAACTTTAAGAAGGAGCCCTTCACCATGAATCGCATTTCAACCAGCTCAGTAAATTCCAGCTTCA
ATTACACGGCCCCTACGGAGGAAGCGCAAAACCGCTTCGCCTCAGCGCCCGACAATTCCCCTCTAGTTGT
CACCACAACATCTATCGCCCAAGCGTCGGAAGGGCTACAAAGGCCGGGGGCAACGCTAAGCATGCAGGCC
CAGCGACTGCGCCAATTGATGGGGAGCCCGTCTGAGCAGTGCCGGAGGGACACAATGTTAGCTAAAGCTT
TTGATGCTCAACGCCTAAACATTAACACTCAAGCAGGCTCTTCCAACAGCCCACACTTGAACGCTCTCAA
CACGCTCCAACAACGACACTTCAAACCTGCGGCTGGTGGGCTAGAAATCCCAGTTACATCCAACTCCTTA
TTGGGCGGTGGCAGGCAAGTCTATCAAATTGGCTCATCGTCACGCGAGCTAAGCCACCGACCGGTCAATG
ATCAGGACCGCGCGCCCTTCAGGGCGCTTGAGCGGCTGCACGCCGAGTTGTTTAGAGGTGGGCCGATTGA
GTTTGTGCCTAGAGGCAGCAACGTGTTGGCCTCAAACGTGAGGGATGTCGACATGGACGAGTTCGATGTC
ATCAACTCTAAAGACGGCTGCCAAGGCATTGGCACCACTGGCCTGGGACCCTGCATTGCAGTGTGTGCAA
GAGGCATGGATAGAGAAGGGCTTCCGGTGCTGGGTGTCTATCACCACAGTGGTATCGGCTCACCAGAGGA
TACCATGGCTACTCTTGATCAAGCGATGCGCGATAAAGGTGCTTTGCAAATCAAATACTCCCTGGTAGGC
GGCATGATCATGCCTAAAGAGGAAGAGGCTGGCAGCTATGACGACGAGCAAAGCTTTTTGGCATTGAAAG
GCAGTTATTCAATCGAAGGGGCGCGCTTGCATGTATCCGAAGGCGAAGAGGACGTGCATACCGGCGAGGA
CAACAGTGTCAATGTTCTGCTGATGCCTGACCGCGTTCTGTACGGTCGCGACACGCTCTACTGCAAGGGT
GGGCGCGCCGACCCAGCTTTCTTGTACAAAGTTGGCATTATAAGAAAGCATTGCTTATCAATTTGTTGCA
ACGAACAGGTCACTATCAGTCAAAATAAAATCATTATTTGCCATCCAGCTGATATCCCCTATAGTGAGTC
GTATTACATGGTCATAGCTGTTTCCTGGCAGCTCTGGCCCGTGTCTCAAAATCTCTGATGTTACATTGCA
CAAGATAAAAATATATCATCATGAACAATAAAACTGTCTGCTTACATAAACAGTAATACAAGGGGTGTTA
TGAGCCATATTCAACGGGAAACGTCGAGGCCGCGATTAAATTCCAACATGGATGCTGATTTATATGGGTA
TAAATGGGCTCGCGATAATGTCGGGCAATCAGGTGCGACAATCTATCGCTTGTATGGGAAGCCCGATGCG
CCAGAGTTGTTTCTGAAACATGGCAAAGGTAGCGTTGCCAATGATGTTACAGATGAGATGGTCAGACTAA
ACTGGCTGACGGAATTTATGCCTCTTCCGACCATCAAGCATTTTATCCGTACTCCTGATGATGCATGGTT
ACTCACCACTGCGATCCCCGGAAAAACAGCATTCCAGGTATTAGAAGAATATCCTGATTCAGGTGAAAAT
ATTGTTGATGCGCTGGCAGTGTTCCTGCGCCGGTTGCATTCGATTCCTGTTTGTAATTGTCCTTTTAACA
GCGATCGCGTATTTCGTCTCGCTCAGGCGCAATCACGAATGAATAACGGTTTGGTTGATGCGAGTGATTT
TGATGACGAGCGTAATGGCTGGCCTGTTGAACAAGTCTGGAAAGAAATGCATAAACTTTTGCCATTCTCA
CCGGATTCAGTCGTCACTCATGGTGATTTCTCACTTGATAACCTTATTTTTGACGAGGGGAAATTAATAG
GTTGTATTGATGTTGGACGAGTCGGAATCGCAGACCGATACCAGGATCTTGCCATCCTATGGAACTGCCT
CGGTGAGTTTTCTCCTTCATTACAGAAACGGCTTTTTCAAAAATATGGTATTGATAATCCTGATATGAAT
AAATTGCAGTTTCATTTGATGCTCGATGAGTTTTTCTAATCAGAATTGGTTAATTGGTTGTAACACTGGC
AGAGCATTACGCTGACTTGACGGGACGGCGCAAGCTCATGACCAAAATCCCTTAACGTGAGTTACGCGTC
GTTCCACTGAGCGTCAGACCCCGTAGAAAAGATCAAAGGATCTTCTTGAGATCCTTTTTTTCTGCGCGTA
ATCTGCTGCTTGCAAACAAAAAAACCACCGCTACCAGCGGTGGTTTGTTTGCCGGATCAAGAGCTACCAA
CTCTTTTTCCGAAGGTAACTGGCTTCAGCAGAGCGCAGATACCAAATACTGTTCTTCTAGTGTAGCCGTA
GTTAGGCCACCACTTCAAGAACTCTGTAGCACCGCCTACATACCTCGCTCTGCTAATCCTGTTACCAGTG
GCTGCTGCCAGTGGCGATAAGTCGTGTCTTACCGGGTTGGACTCAAGACGATAGTTACCGGATAAGGCGC
AGCGGTCGGGCTGAACGGGGGGTTCGTGCACACAGCCCAGCTTGGAGCGAACGACCTACACCGAACTGAG
ATACCTACAGCGTGAGCTATGAGAAAGCGCCACGCTTCCCGAAGGGAGAAAGGCGGACAGGTATCCGGTA
AGCGGCAGGGTCGGAACAGGAGAGCGCACGAGGGAGCTTCCAGGGGGAAACGCCTGGTATCTTTATAGTC
CTGTCGGGTTTCGCCACCTCTGACTTGAGCGTCGATTTTTGTGATGCTCGTCAGGGGGGCGGAGCCTATG
GAAAAACGCCAGCAACGCGGCCTTTTTACGGTTCCTGGCCTTTTGCTGGCCTTTTGCTCACATGTTCTTT
CCTGCGTTATCCCCTGATTCTGTGGATAACCGTATTACCGCCTTTGAGTGAGCTGATACCGCTCGCCGCA
GCCGAACGACCGAGCGCAGCGAGTCAGTGAGCGAGGAAGCGGAAGAGCGCCCAATACGCAAACCGCCTCT
CCCCGCGCGTTGGCCGATTCATTAATGCAGCTGGCACGACAGGTTTCCCGACTGGAAAGCGGGCAGTGAG
CGCAACGCAATTAATACGCGTACCGCTAGCCAGGAAGAGTTTGTAGAAACGCAAAAAGGCCATCCGTCAG
GATGGCCTTCTGCTTAGTTTGATGCCTGGCAGTTTATGGCGGGCGTCCTGCCCGCCACCCTCCGGGCCGT
TGCTTCACAACGTTCAAATCCGCTCCCGGCGGATTTGTCCTACTCAGGAGAGCGTTCACCGACAAACAAC
AGATAAAACGAAAGGCCCAGTCTTCCGACTGAGCCTTTCGTTTTATTTGATGCCTGGCAGTTCCCTACTC
TCGCGTTAACGCTAGCATGGATGTTTTCCCAGTCACGACGTTGTAAAACGACGGCCAGTCTTAAGCTCGG
GCCCCAAATAATGATTTTATTTTGACTGATAGTGACCTGTTCGTTGCAACAAATTGATGAGCAATGCTTT
CTTATAATGCCAACTTTGTACAAAAAAGCAGGCTCCGCGGCCGCC
